Addgene plasmid #27093: pRS2 (CK2alpha', CK2beta)
Depositing lab: David Litchfield. Depositing organization: University of Western Ontario. Publication: Protein kinase CK2 is a constitutively active enzyme that promotes cell survival: strategies to identify CK2 substrates and manipulate its activity in mammalian cells. Turowec JP, Duncan JS, French AC, Gyenis L, St Denis NA, Vilk G, Litchfield DW.. Methods Enzymol. 2010;484:471-93. 10.1016/B978-0-12-381298-8.00023-X PubMed 21036246.
Backbone
  Vector backbone: pBI
  Backbone manufacturer: Clontech
  Backbone size w/o insert (bp): 4358
  Vector type: Mammalian Expression ; tetracycline-regulated expression
Growth in bacteria
  Bacterial resistance: Ampicillin, 100 μg/mL
  Growth temperature: 37°C
  Growth strain: DH5alpha
  Copy number: Low Copy
Gene/Insert 1
  Gene/Insert name: CK2beta (alt names: CSNK2B, G5A, CK2β, CK2N, CSK2B, MGC138222, MGC138224; Casein Kinase II beta)
  Species: H. sapiens (human)
  Entrez Gene: CSNK2B (a.k.a. CK2B, CK2N, CSK2B, Ckb1, Ckb2, G5A, POBINDS)
  Promoter: bidirectional tet-responsive promoter
  Tag / fusion protein: Myc (N terminal on insert)
  Cloning method: Restriction Enzyme; 5′ cloning site MluI (not destroyed); 3′ cloning site ApaI (unknown if destroyed)
  Sequencing primers: 5′ NA; 3′ Bglob-intron-R
Gene/Insert 2
  Gene/Insert name: CK2alpha' (alt names: CK2A2; CSNK2A1; FLJ43934; CK2α'; Casein Kinase II alpha prime)
  Species: H. sapiens (human)
  Entrez Gene: CSNK2A2 (a.k.a. CK2A2, CK2alpha', CSNK2A1)
  Promoter: bidirectional tet-responsive promoter
  Tag / fusion protein: HA (N terminal on backbone)
  Cloning method: Restriction Enzyme; 5′ cloning site HindIII (not destroyed); 3′ cloning site HindIII (not destroyed)
  Sequencing primers: 5′ NA; 3′ EBV-rev
Terms and licenses: Academic/Nonprofit Terms; Industry Terms: Not Available to Industry
How to cite: pRS2 (CK2alpha', CK2beta) was a gift from David Litchfield (Addgene plasmid # 27093 ; http://n2t.net/addgene:27093 ; RRID:Addgene_27093)
