[The description below was written by a language model from this plasmid's Addgene catalogue record and pLannotate feature annotations shown in this document.]
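Description:
pRS2 (CK2alpha', CK2beta) is a mammalian expression plasmid built on the Clontech pBI backbone, designed for tetracycline-regulated co-expression of two subunits of human protein kinase CK2 from a single vector. It is propagated in E. coli using a ColE1/pUC-type origin and an ampicillin resistance (β-lactamase) gene. The catalogue entry lists it as low copy, although the annotated origin is of the type usually described as high copy. No mammalian selection marker is annotated, and the short lacI, str and large T antigen fragments in the table appear to be backbone remnants rather than functional genes.

The core of the construct is a bidirectional tet-responsive promoter: a tetracycline response element with seven tetO copies flanked by minimal CMV promoter sequences pointing in opposite directions. In one direction it drives the regulatory subunit CK2β (CSNK2B), recorded as carrying an N-terminal Myc tag, followed by a rabbit β-globin intron and β-globin polyadenylation signal. The annotation matched this coding region to the bovine protein, but the record gives the species as human, and the Myc tag itself is not annotated in the table. In the other direction it drives the catalytic subunit CK2α' (CSNK2A2) fused at its N terminus to a 3xHA tag, terminated by an SV40 poly(A) signal. Because both minimal promoters depend on the shared TRE, expression of both subunits requires a tetracycline-controlled transactivator supplied by the host cells and is switched on or off together by tetracycline or doxycycline. The distinct epitope tags allow each subunit to be detected separately. The associated publication concerns strategies for manipulating CK2 activity and identifying its substrates in mammalian cells, consistent with use for inducible expression of the CK2 holoenzyme.
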