Features (pLannotate 1.2.2; 21 found; start..end, strand, type, name):
     77..122     -  promoter       TRE3GV promoter (fragment): 3rd-generation Tet-responsive promoter that can be activated by binding of Tet-On® 3G, optimized for retroviral and lentiviral vectors
    136..406     +  protein_bind   tetracycline response element: contains seven copies of the tetracycline operator tetO tetracycline repressor TetR
    416..433     +  misc_feature   MCS (fragment): pUC18/19 multiple cloning site
    438..475     +  promoter       minimal CMV promoter: human cytomegalovirus (CMV) immediate early promoter
    569..600     +  misc_feature   MCS (fragment): pUC18/19 multiple cloning site
    634..657     +  misc_feature   MCS (fragment): pBluescript multiple cloning site
    739..1383    +  CDS            CSNK2B: CSK2B_BOVIN - Also known as CK2N. Experimental evidence at protein level: Swiss-Prot protein existence level 1. Regulatory subunit of casein kinase II/CK2. As part of the kinase complex regulates the basal catalytic activity of the alpha subunit a constitutively active serine/threonine-protein kinase that phosphorylates a large number of substrates containing acidic residues C-terminal to the phosphorylated serine or threonine (By similarity). Participates in Wnt signaling (By similarity). From Bos taurus (Bovine).
   1428..2000    +  intron         β-globin intron: intron from rabbit β-globin gene
   2004..2126    +  CDS            HBB: HBB_COLGU - Experimental evidence at transcript level: Swiss-Prot protein existence level 2. Involved in oxygen transport from the lung to the various peripheral tissues. From Colobus guereza (Mantled guereza) (Eastern black-and-white colobus monkey).
   2197..2252    +  polyA_signal   β-globin poly(A) signal: rabbit β-globin polyadenylation signal (Gil and Proudfoot, 1987)
   2578..2631    -  CDS            lacI (fragment): lac repressor; lacI; The lac repressor binds to the lac operator to inhibit transcription in E. coli. This inhibition can be relieved by adding lactose or isopropyl-β-D-thiogalactopyranoside (IPTG).
   2814..3402    -  rep_origin     ori: high-copy-number ColE1/pMB1/pBR322/pUC origin of replication
   3573..4433    -  CDS            AmpR: β-lactamase; bla; confers resistance to ampicillin, carbenicillin, and related antibiotics
   4434..4538    -  promoter       AmpR promoter: bla
   4674..4772    +  CDS            str (fragment): STR_KLEPN - Protein inferred from homology: Swiss-Prot protein existence level 3. The aminoglycoside phosphotransferases achieve inactivation of their antibiotic substrates by phosphorylation. From Klebsiella pneumoniae.
   4775..4846    +  CDS            str (fragment): STR_KLEPN - Protein inferred from homology: Swiss-Prot protein existence level 3. The aminoglycoside phosphotransferases achieve inactivation of their antibiotic substrates by phosphorylation. From Klebsiella pneumoniae.
   4863..4946    +  CDS            large T antigen (fragment): large T antigen from SV40 (simian virus 40)
   4969..5103    +  polyA_signal   SV40 poly(A) signal: SV40 polyadenylation signal
   5120..5157    -  misc_feature   MCS (fragment): pBluescript multiple cloning site
   5403..6449    -  CDS            CSNK2A2: CSK22_HUMAN - Also known as CK2A2. Experimental evidence at protein level: Swiss-Prot protein existence level 1. Catalytic subunit of a constitutively active serine/threonine-protein kinase complex that phosphorylates a large number of substrates containing acidic residues C-terminal to the phosphorylated serine or threonine. Regulates numerous cellular processes, such as cell cycle progression, apoptosis and transcription, as well as viral infection. May act as a regulatory node which integrates and coordinates numerous signals leading to an appropriate cellular response. During mitosis, func
   6465..6554    -  CDS            3xHA: three tandem HA epitope tags
>Addgene plasmid #27093 | pRS2 (CK2alpha', CK2beta) | depositor full sequence | sequence record 38110 | pRS2 (CK2alpha', CK2beta) sequence 6591 bps
CTGCAGGAATTCGGGGCCGCGGAGGCTGGATCGGTCCCGGTGTCTTCTATGGAGGTCAAAACAGCGTGGA
TGGCGTCTCCAGGCGATCTGACGGTTCACTAAACGAGCTCTGCTTATATAGGTCGAGTTTACCACTCCCT
ATCAGTGATAGAGAAAAGTGAAAGTCGAGTTTACCACTCCCTATCAGTGATAGAGAAAAGTGAAAGTCGA
GTTTACCACTCCCTATCAGTGATAGAGAAAAGTGAAAGTCGAGTTTACCACTCCCTATCAGTGATAGAGA
AAAGTGAAAGTCGAGTTTACCACTCCCTATCAGTGATAGAGAAAAGTGAAAGTCGAGTTTACCACTCCCT
ATCAGTGATAGAGAAAAGTGAAAGTCGAGTTTACCACTCCCTATCAGTGATAGAGAAAAGGAAAGTCGAG
CTCGGTACCCGGGTCGAGTAGGCGTGTACGGTGGGAGGCCTATATAAGCAGAGCTCGTTTAGTGAACCGT
CAGATCGCCTGGAGACGCCATCCACGCTGTTTTGACCTCCATAGAAGACACCGGGACCGATCCAGCCTCC
GCGGCCCCGAATTCGAGCTCGGTACCCGGGGATCCTCTAGTCAGCTGACGCGTGCTAGCGCGGCCTCGAC
GATGGCCGCTCTAGAACTAGTGGATCCACCATGGCGTCTATGGAACAAAAGCTGATTAGCGAAGAGGACC
TGAACAACGGGAATTCTCGAGCAGCCGCTGACGTGAAGATGAGCAGCTCAGAGGAGGTGTCCTGGATTTC
CTGGTTCTGTGGGCTCCGTGGCAATGAATTCTTCTGTGAAGTGGATGAAGACTACATCCAGGACAAATTT
AATCTTACTGGACTCAATGAGCAGGTCCCTCACTATCGACAAGCTCTAGACATGATCTTGGACCTGGAGC
CTGATGAAGAACTGGAAGACAACCCCAACCAGAGTGACCTGATTGAGCAGGCAGCCGAGATGCTTTATGG
ATTGATCCACGCCCGCTACATCCTTACCAACCGTGGCATCGCCCAGATGTTGGAAAAGTACCAGCAAGGA
GACTTTGGTTACTGTCCTCGTGTGTACTGTGAGAACCAGCCAATGCTTCCCATTGGCCTTTCAGACATCC
CAGGTGAAGCCATGGTGAAGCTCTACTGCCCCAAGTGCATGGATGTGTACACACCCAAGTCATCAAGACA
CCATCACACGGATGGCGCCTACTTCGGCACTGGTTTCCCTCACATGCTCTTCATGGTGCATCCCGAGTAC
CGGCCCAAGAGACCTGCCAACCAGTTTGTGCCCAGGCTCTACGGTTTCAAGATCCATCCGATGGCCTACC
AGCTGCAGCTCCAAGCCGCCAGCAACTTCAAGAGCCCAGTCAAGACGATTCGCTGATTCCCTCGAGGGGG
GGCCATCTCTAGACTGAGAACTTCAGGGTGAGTTTGGGGACCCTTGATTGTTCTTTCTTTTTCGCTATTG
AAAAATTCATGTTATATGGAGGGGGCAAAGTTTTCAGGGTGTTGTTTAGAATGGGAAGATGTCCCTTGTA
TCACCATGGACCCTCATGATAATTTTGTTTCTTTCACTTTCTACTCTGTTGACAACCATTGTCTCCTCTT
ATTTTCTTTTCATTTTCTGTAACTTTTTTCGTTAAACTTTAGCTTGCATTTGTAACGAATTTTTAAATTC
ACTTTCGTTTATTTGTCAGATTGTAAGTACTTTCTCTAATCACTTTTTTTTCAAGGCAATCAGGGTAATT
ATATTGTACTTCAGCACAGTTTTAGAGAACAATTGTTATAATTAAATGATAAGGTAGAATATTTCTGCAT
ATAAATTCTGGCTGGCGTGGAAATATTCTTATTGGTAGAAACAACTACATCCTGGTAATCATCCTGCCTT
TCTCTTTATGGTTACAATGATATACACTGTTTGAGATGAGGATAAAATACTCTGAGTCCAAACCGGGCCC
CTCTGCTAACCATGTTCATGCCTTCTTCTTTTTCCTACAGCTCCTGGGCAACGTGCTGGTTGTTGTGCTG
TCTCATCATTTTGGCAAAGAATTCACTCCTCAGGTGCAGGCTGCCTATCAGAAGGTGGTGGCTGGTGTGG
CCAATGCCCTGGCTCACAAATACCACTGAGATCTTTTTCCCTCTGCCAAAAATTATGGGGACATCATGAA
GCCCCTTGAGCATCTGACTTCTGGGTAATAAAGGAAATTTATTTTCATTGCAATAGTGTGTGGGAATTTT
TTGTGTCTCTCACTCGGAAGGACATATGGGAGGGCAAATCATTTAAAACATCAGAATGAGTATTTGGTTT
AGAGTTTGGCAACATATGCCATATGCTGGCTGCCATGAACAAAGGTGGCTATAAAGAGGTCATCAGTATA
TGAAACAGCCCCCTGCTGTCCATTCCTTATTCCATAGAAAAGCCTTGACTTGAGGTTAGATTTTTTTTAT
ATTTTGTTTTGTGTTATTTTTTTCTTTAACATCCCTAAAATTTTCCTTACATGTTTTACTAGCCAGATTT
TTCCTCCTCTCCTGACTACTCCCAGTCATAGCTGTCCCTCTTCTCTTATGAACTCGACTGCATTAATGAA
TCGGCCAACGCGCGGGGAGAGGCGGTTTGCGTATTGGGCGCTCTTCCGCTTCCTCGCTCACTGACTCGCT
GCGCTCGGTCGTTCGGCTGCGGCGAGCGGTATCAGCTCACTCAAAGGCGGTAATACGGTTATCCACAGAA
TCAGGGGATAACGCAGGAAAGAACATGTGAGCAAAAGGCCAGCAAAAGGCCAGGAACCGTAAAAAGGCCG
CGTTGCTGGCGTTTTTCCATAGGCTCCGCCCCCCTGACGAGCATCACAAAAATCGACGCTCAAGTCAGAG
GTGGCGAAACCCGACAGGACTATAAAGATACCAGGCGTTTCCCCCTGGAAGCTCCCTCGTGCGCTCTCCT
GTTCCGACCCTGCCGCTTACCGGATACCTGTCCGCCTTTCTCCCTTCGGGAAGCGTGGCGCTTTCTCAAT
GCTCACGCTGTAGGTATCTCAGTTCGGTGTAGGTCGTTCGCTCCAAGCTGGGCTGTGTGCACGAACCCCC
CGTTCAGCCCGACCGCTGCGCCTTATCCGGTAACTATCGTCTTGAGTCCAACCCGGTAAGACACGACTTA
TCGCCACTGGCAGCAGCCACTGGTAACAGGATTAGCAGAGCGAGGTATGTAGGCGGTGCTACAGAGTTCT
TGAAGTGGTGGCCTAACTACGGCTACACTAGAAGGACAGTATTTGGTATCTGCGCTCTGCTGAAGCCAGT
TACCTTCGGAAAAAGAGTTGGTAGCTCTTGATCCGGCAAACAAACCACCGCTGGTAGCGGTGGTTTTTTT
GTTTGCAAGCAGCAGATTACGCGCAGAAAAAAAGGATCTCAAGAAGATCCTTTGATCTTTTCTACGGGGT
CTGACGCTCAGTGGAACGAAAACTCACGTTAAGGGATTTTGGTCATGAGATTATCAAAAAGGATCTTCAC
CTAGATCCTTTTAAATTAAAAATGAAGTTTTAAATCAATCTAAAGTATATATGAGTAAACTTGGTCTGAC
AGTTACCAATGCTTAATCAGTGAGGCACCTATCTCAGCGATCTGTCTATTTCGTTCATCCATAGTTGCCT
GACTCCCCGTCGTGTAGATAACTACGATACGGGAGGGCTTACCATCTGGCCCCAGTGCTGCAATGATACC
GCGAGACCCACGCTCACCGGCTCCAGATTTATCAGCAATAAACCAGCCAGCCGGAAGGGCCGAGCGCAGA
AGTGGTCCTGCAACTTTATCCGCCTCCATCCAGTCTATTAATTGTTGCCGGGAAGCTAGAGTAAGTAGTT
CGCCAGTTAATAGTTTGCGCAACGTTGTTGCCATTGCTACAGGCATCGTGGTGTCACGCTCGTCGTTTGG
TATGGCTTCATTCAGCTCCGGTTCCCAACGATCAAGGCGAGTTACATGATCCCCCATGTTGTGCAAAAAA
GCGGTTAGCTCCTTCGGTCCTCCGATCGTTGTCAGAAGTAAGTTGGCCGCAGTGTTATCACTCATGGTTA
TGGCAGCACTGCATAATTCTCTTACTGTCATGCCATCCGTAAGATGCTTTTCTGTGACTGGTGAGTACTC
AACCAAGTCATTCTGAGAATAGTGTATGCGGCGACCGAGTTGCTCTTGCCCGGCGTCAATACGGGATAAT
ACCGCGCCACATAGCAGAACTTTAAAAGTGCTCATCATTGGAAAACGTTCTTCGGGGCGAAAACTCTCAA
GGATCTTACCGCTGTTGAGATCCAGTTCGATGTAACCCACTCGTGCACCCAACTGATCTTCAGCATCTTT
TACTTTCACCAGCGTTTCTGGGTGAGCAAAAACAGGAAGGCAAAATGCCGCAAAAAAGGGAATAAGGGCG
ACACGGAAATGTTGAATACTCATACTCTTCCTTTTTCAATATTATTGAAGCATTTATCAGGGTTATTGTC
TCATGAGCGGATACATATTTGAATGTATTTAGAAAAATAAACAAATAGGGGTTCCGCGCACATTTCCCCG
AAAAGTGCCACCTGACGTCTAAGAAACCATTATTATCATGACATTAACCTATAAAAATAGGCGTATCACG
AGGCCCTTTCGTCTTCACTCGACGCTGGTCGAGCTGATACTTCCCGTCCGCCAGGGGACATGCCGGCGAT
GCTGAAGGTCGCGCGCATTCCCGATGAAGAGGCCGGTTACCGCCTGTTGACCTGGTGGGACGGGCAGGGC
GCCGCCCGAGTCTTGCCTCGGCGGCGGGCGCTCTGCTCATGGAGCGCGCGTCCGGGGACCTTGCACAGAT
AGCGTGGTCCGGCCAGACGACGAGGCTTGCAGGATCATAATCAGCCATACCACATTTGTAGAGGTTTTAC
TTGCTTTAAAAAACCTCCCACACCTCCCCCTGAACCTGAAACATAAAATGAATGCAATTGTTGTTGTTAA
CTTGTTTATTGCAGCTTATAATGGTTACAAATAAAGCAATAGCATCACAAATTTCACAAATAAAGCATTT
TTTTCACTGCATTCTAGTTGTGGTTTGTCCAAACTCATCAATGTATCTTATCATGTCTGGATCCTCTAGA
ACTAGGTCGAAGCTTGATATCGAATTCCTGCAGCCCGGGGGATCCACCTGCAGGTAATTTTTCAGGGAAT
CCCCTGAGTTATGAAAAGTTCGAGTTAAAAAAAAAAAGAAAAAAGAAAATCAGCCTATTATAATTTTTTT
TTTATGACTGAACTACTATAAATCCACAAGCAACGGTTCAGACACGGTGCTTCTGAAGTGTTTCACCCCT
CCCCGCCAGGCGCAAGCTGCATCAAGGAGAGGGTGGACTCCCCCACCTCTGCTCAGGCATCAGGAGACAG
ATAGGGCCGTCATCGTGCTGCCGTGAGACCACTGGAAAGCACAGCATTGTCTGCACAAGGCTGGGACTGC
TCCTTCACCACAGGGTAGAAGTATGGGTGCTCCATGGCCTCTTTGGCAGTCAGTCTCTGTTGATGGTCGT
ATCGCAGAAGTTTGTCCAGAAGATCTAGGGCCTCAGGGCTGACAAGGTGTCTGTTCTCACTATGGATAAA
GTTTTCCCAGCGTTTCCGTGAATGTTGTCCCAGGATATCGTTGAAGTGTGGATCTAGGTCTATGTGATAC
TTCTTCAGATACCCATACAGTTCTTCTGTACCCAGAACCTTGGCAATGCGAACAAGCTGGTCATAGTTGT
CCTGTCCATGGAAGAATGGTTCCCTTCGAAAGATCATGCTTGCTAACATACAGCCCAAACTCCACATGTC
CAAGCTATAATCATACATCTGATAGTCCACGAGGAGCTCTGGTCCCTTGAAGTACCTTGAGGCTACACGA
ACATTGTACTCCTGAGCAGGATGATAGAATTCTGCCAGACCCCAATCTATCAGTCGCAGCTTTTTCTGTT
GGTGATCTATCATGACATTGTGAGGTTTCACATCCCTGTGCATGATTCCCTTGCTGTGGCAGTAATCCAG
AGCTTTAAGTAGTTCATACATATAAAACCGGATATCAAAGTCTGTCAGGATCTGGTAGAGTTGCTTAAAA
TCTGTATTATTGATATATTCAAATACCAAAGCTGGTGTCTTTGACACGGGGTCCTTTACAGTGTCAATCA
GCTTAATGATATTTGTTCCACCACGAAGGTTCTCCAGAATCTTAACCTCTCGTTTTATCTTCTTTTTCTT
CACTGGCTTCAGGATTTTTACAACCACTCTCTCATTGTTGGTGATATTAATGGCCTCAAATACTTCACTA
TATTTTCCCCGACCAAGTTTTCGAACCAGTTGGTAATCATCTTGATTACCCCAGCTCGGGACGTGAGCCT
CGTAGTCCCAGTACTCGCGGCTCCTCAGACTGTTCACCTCGGCGTAGACCCGGGCCCTGCTGCCCGCGGC
CGGGCCGGGGCGGCCGCACTGAGCAGCGTAATCTGGAACGTCATATGGATAGGATCCTGCATAGTCCGGG
ACGTCATAGGGATAGCCCGCATAGTCAGGAACATCGTATGGGTAAAAGATGCGGCCCATGGTGGAAGCTT
CGACGCGGCCG
