>Addgene plasmid #27093 | pRS2 (CK2alpha', CK2beta) | addgene partial sequence | sequence record 38487 | CSNK2A2-R (tcacatccctgtgcatgatt)
GTAGTTCATACATATAAAACCGGATATCAAAGTCTGTCAGGATCTGGTAGAGTTGCTTAAAATCTGTATT
ATTGATATATTCAAATACCAAAGCTGGTGTCTTTGACACGGGGTCCTTTACAGTGTCAATCAGCTTAATG
ATATTTGTTCCACCACGAAGGTTCTCCAGAATCTTAACCTCTCGTTTTATCTTCTTTTTCTTCACTGGCT
TCAGGATTTTTACAACCACTCTCTCATTGTTGGTGATATTAATGGCCTCAAATACTTCACTATATTTTCC
CCGACCAAGTTTTCGAACCAGTTGGTAATCATCTTGATTACCCCAGCTCGGGACGTGAGCCTCGTAGTCC
CAGTACTCGCGGCTCCTCAGACTGTTCACCTCGGCGTAGACCCGGGCCCTGCTGCCCGCGGCCGGGCCGG
GGCGGCCGCACTGAGCAGCGTAATCTGGAACGTCATATGGATAGGATCCTGCATAGTCCGGGACGTCATA
GGGATAGCCCGCATAGTCAGGAACATCGTATGGGTAAAAGATGCGGCCCATGGTGGAAGCTTCGACGCGG
CCG
