>Addgene plasmid #27093 | pRS2 (CK2alpha', CK2beta) | addgene partial sequence | sequence record 38488 | CSNK2B-R (cactctggttggggttgtct)
CATGTCTAGAGCTTGGTCGATAGTGAGGGACCTGCTCATTGAGTCCAGTAAGATTAAATTTGTCCTGGAT
GTAGTCTTCATCCACTTCACAGAAGAATTCATTGCCACGGAGCCCACAGAACCAGGAAATCCAGGACACC
TCCTCTGAGCTGCTCATCTTCACGTCAGCGGCTGCTCGAGAATTCCCGTTGTTCAGGTCCTCTTCGCTAA
TCAGCTTTTGTTCCATAGACGCCATGGTGGATCCACTAGTTCTAGAGCGGCCATCGTCGAGGCCGCGCTA
GCACGCGTCAGCTGACTAGAGGATCCCCGGGTACCGAGCTCGAAATTCGGGGCCGCGGAGGCTGGATCGG
TCCCGGTGTCTTCTATGGAGGTCAAAACAGCGTGGATGGCGTCTCCAGGCGATCTGACGGTTCACTAAAC
GAGCTCTGCTTATATAGGCCTCCCAC
