>Addgene plasmid #27093 | pRS2 (CK2alpha', CK2beta) | addgene partial sequence | sequence record 39591 | Bglob-intron-R 5'-TTTGCCCCCTCCATATAACA-3'
AAGAAGACATCAAGGGTCCCCAAACTCACCCTGAAGTTCTCAGCTCTAGAGATGGCCCCCCCTCGAGGGA
ATCAGCGAATCGTCTTGACTGGGCTCTTGAAGTTGCTGGCGGCTTGGAGCTGCAGCTGGTAGGCCATCGG
ATGGATCTTGAAACCGTAGAGCCTGGGCACAAACTGGTTGGCAGGTCTCTTGGGCCGGTACTCGGGATGC
ACCATGAAGAGCATGTGAGGGAAACCAGTGCCGAAGTAGGCGCCATCCGTGTGATGGTGTCTTGATGACT
TGGGTGTGTACACATCCATGCACTTGGGGCAGTAGAGCTTCACCATGGCTTCACCTGGGATGTCTGAAAG
GCCAATGGGAAGCATTGGCTGGTTCTCACAGTACACACGAGGACAGTAACCAAAGTCTCCTTGCTGGTAC
TTTTCCAACATCTGGGCGATGCCACGGTTGGTAAGGATGTAGCGGGCGTGGATCAATCCATAAAGCATCT
CGGCTGCCTGCTCAATCAGGTCACTCTGGTTGGGGTTGTCTTCCAGTTCTTCATCAGGCTCCAGGTCCAA
GATCATGTCTAGAGCTTGTCGATAGTGAGGGACCTGCTCATTGAGTCCAGTAAGATTAAATTT
